>Addgene plasmid #152518 | pGBW-m4133905 | depositor full sequence | sequence record 295530 | Full Sequence
CACCATGGATTTGTTTATGAGAATCTTCACAATTGGAACTGTAACTTTGAAGCAAGGTGAAATCAAGGAT
GCTACTCCTTCAGATTTTGTTCGCGCTACTGCAACGATACCGATACAAGCCTCACTCCCTTTCGGATGGC
TTATTGTTGGCGTTGCACTTCTTGCTGTTTTTCAGAGCGCTTCCAAAATCATAACCCTCAAAAAGAGATG
GCAACTAGCACTCTCCAAGGGTGTTCACTTTGTTTGCAACTTGCTGTTGTTGTTTGTAACAGTTTACTCA
CACCTTTTGCTCGTTGCTGCTGGCCTTGAAGCCCCTTTTCTCTATCTTTATGCTTTAGTCTACTTCTTGC
AGAGTATAAACTTTGTAAGAATAATAATGAGGCTTTGGCTTTGCTGGAAATGCCGTTCCAAAAACCCATT
ACTTTATGATGCCAACTATTTTCTTTGCTGGCATACTAATTGTTACGACTATTGTATACCTTACAATAGT
GTAACTTCTTCAATTGTCATTACTTCAGGTGATGGCACAACAAGTCCTATTTCTGAACATGACTACCAGA
TTGGTGGTTATACTGAAAAATGGGAATCTGGAGTAAAAGACTGTGTTGTATTACACAGTTACTTCACTTC
AGACTATTACCAGCTGTACTCAACTCAATTGAGTACAGACACTGGTGTTGAACATGTTACCTTCTTCATC
TACAATAAAATTGTTGATGAGCCTGAAGAACATGTCCAAATTCACACAATCGACGGTTCATCCGGAGTTG
TTAATCCAGTAATGGAACCAATTTATGATGAACCGACGACGACTACTAGCGTGCCTTTGGAAAACCTTTA
CTTTCAGTCGAAAGAAACCGCGGCAGCTAAGTTCGAGAGGCAGCACATGGACAGTTAAGGATCCGCAGGC
CTCTGCTAGCTTGACTGACTGAGATACAGCGTACCTTCAGCTCACAGACATGATAAGATACATTGATGAG
TTTGGACAAACCACAACTAGAATGCAGTGAAAAAAATGCTTTATTTGTGAAATTTGTGATGCTATTGCTT
TATTTGTAACCATTATAAGCTGCAATAAACAAGTTAACAACAACAATTGCATTCATTTTATGTTTCAGGT
TCAGGGGGAGGTGTGGGAGGTTTTTTAAAGCAAGTAAAACCTCTACAAATGTGGTATTGGCCCATCTCTA
TCGGTATCGTAGCATAACCCCTTGGGGCCTCTAAACGGGTCTTGAGGGGTTTTTTGTGCCCCTCGGGCCG
GATTGCTATCTACCGGCATTGGCGCAGAAAAAAATGCCTGATGCGACGCTGCGCGTCTTATACTCCCACA
TATGCCAGATTCAGCAACGGATACGGCTTCCCCAACTTGCCCACTTCCATACGTGTCCTCCTTACCAGAA
ATTTATCCTTAAGGTCGTCAGCTATCCTGCAGGCGATCTCTCGATTTCGATCAAGACATTCCTTTAATGG
TCTTTTCTGGACACCACTAGGGGTCAGAAGTAGTTCATCAAACTTTCTTCCCTCCCTAATCTCATTGGTT
ACCTTGGGCTATCGAAACTTAATTAACCAGTCAAGTCAGCTACTTGGCGAGATCGACTTGTCTGGGTTTC
GACTACGCTCAGAATTGCGTCAGTCAAGTTCGATCTGGTCCTTGCTATTGCACCCGTTCTCCGATTACGA
GTTTCATTTAAATCATGTGAGCAAAAGGCCAGCAAAAGGCCAGGAACCGTAAAAAGGCCGCGTTGCTGGC
GTTTTTCCATAGGCTCCGCCCCCCTGACGAGCATCACAAAAATCGACGCTCAAGTCAGAGGTGGCGAAAC
CCGACAGGACTATAAAGATACCAGGCGTTTCCCCCTGGAAGCTCCCTCGTGCGCTCTCCTGTTCCGACCC
TGCCGCTTACCGGATACCTGTCCGCCTTTCTCCCTTCGGGAAGCGTGGCGCTTTCTCATAGCTCACGCTG
TAGGTATCTCAGTTCGGTGTAGGTCGTTCGCTCCAAGCTGGGCTGTGTGCACGAACCCCCCGTTCAGCCC
GACCGCTGCGCCTTATCCGGTAACTATCGTCTTGAGTCCAACCCGGTAAGACACGACTTATCGCCACTGG
CAGCAGCCACTGGTAACAGGATTAGCAGAGCGAGGTATGTAGGCGGTGCTACAGAGTTCTTGAAGTGGTG
GCCTAACTACGGCTACACTAGAAGAACAGTATTTGGTATCTGCGCTCTGCTGAAGCCAGTTACCTTCGGA
AAAAGAGTTGGTAGCTCTTGATCCGGCAAACAAACCACCGCTGGTAGCGGTGGTTTTTTTGTTTGCAAGC
AGCAGATTACGCGCAGAAAAAAAGGATCTCAAGAAGATCCTTTGATCTTTTCTACGGGGTCTGACGCTCA
GTGGAACGAAAACTCACGTTAAGGGATTTTGGTCATGAGATTATCAAAAAGGATCTTCACCTAGATCCTT
TTAAATTAAAAATGAAGTTTTAAATCAATCTAAAGTATATATGAGTAAACTTGGTCTGACAGTTACCAAT
GCTTAATCAGTGAGGCACCTATCTCAGCGATCTGTCTATTTCGTTCATCCATAGTTGCATTTAAATTTCC
GAACTCTCCAAGGCCCTCGTCGGAAAATCTTCAAACCTTTCGTCCGATCCATCTTGCAGGCTACCTCTCG
AACGAACTATCGCAAGTCTCTTGGCCGGCCTTGCGCCTTGGCTATTGCTTGGCAGCGCCTATCGCCAGGT
ATTACTCCAATCCCGAATATCCGAGATCGGGATCACCCGAGAGAAGTTCAACCTACATCCTCAATCCCGA
TCTATCCGAGATCCGAGGAATATCGAAATCGGGGCGCGCCTGGCCTCCGCGCCGGGTTTTGGCGCCTCCC
GCGGGCGCCCCCCTCGTCACGGCGAGCGCTGCCACGTCAGACGAAGGGCGCAGGAGCGTCCTGATCCTTC
CGCCCGGACGCTCAGGACAGCGGCCCGCTGCTCATAAGACTCGGCCTTAGAACCCCAGTATCAGCAGAAG
GACATTTTAGGACGGGACTTGGGTGACTCTAGGGCACTGGTTTTCTTTCCAGAGAGCGGAACAGGCGAGG
AAAAGTAGTCCCTTCTCGGCGATTCTGCGGAGGGATCTCCGTGGGGCGGTGAACGCCGATGATTATATAA
GGACGCGCCGGGTGTGGCACAGCTAGTTCCGTCGCAGCCGGGATTTGGGTCGCGGTTCTTGTTTGTGGAT
CGCTGTGATCGTCACTTGGTGAGTAGCGGGCTGCTGGGCTGGCCGGGGCTTTCGTGGCCGCCGGGCCGCT
CGGTGGGACGGAAGCGTGTGGAGAGACCGCCAAGGGCTGTAGTCTGGGTCCGCGAGCAAGGTTGCCCTGA
ACTGGGGGTTGGGGGGAGCGCAGCAAAATGGCGGCTGTTCCCGAGTCTTGAATGGAAGACGCTTGTGAGG
CGGGCTGTGAGGTCGTTGAAACAAGGTGGGGGGCATGGTGGGCGGCAAGAACCCAAGGTCTTGAGCCCTT
CGCTAATGCGGGAAAGCTCTTATTCGGGTGAGATGGGCTGGGCACCATCTGGGGACCCTGACGTGAAGTT
TGTCACTGACTGGAGAACTCGGTTTGTCGTCTGTTGCGGGGGCGGCAGTTATGGCGGTGCCGTTGGGCAG
TGCACCCGTACCTTTGGGAGCGCGCGCCCTCGTCGTGTCGTGACGTCACCCGTTCTGTTGGCTTATAATG
CAGGGTGGGGCCACCTGCCGGTAGGTGTGCGGTAGGCTTTTCTCCGTCGCAGGACGCAGGGTTCGGGCCT
AGGGTAGGCTCTCCTGAATCGACAGGCGCCGGACCTCTGGTGAGGGGAGGGATAAGTGAGGCGTCAGTTT
CTTTGGTCGGTTTTATGTACCTATCTTCTTAAGTAGCTGAAGCTCCGGTTTTGAACTATGCGCTCGGGGT
TGGCGAGTGTGTTTTGTGAAGTTTTTTAGGCACCTTTTGAAATGTAATCATTTGGGTCAATATGTAATTT
TCAGTGTTAGACTTGTAAATTGTCCGCTAAATTCTGGCCGTTTTTGGCTTTTTTGTTAGACAACATGGGT
AAAAAGCCTGAACTCACCGCGACGTCTGTCGAGAAGTTTCTGATCGAAAAGTTCGACAGCGTCTCCGACC
TGATGCAGCTCTCGGAGGGCGAAGAATCTCGTGCTTTCAGCTTCGATGTAGGAGGGCGTGGATATGTCCT
GCGGGTAAATAGCTGCGCCGATGGTTTCTACAAAGATCGTTATGTTTATCGGCACTTTGCATCCGCCGCG
CTCCCGATTCCGGAAGTGCTTGACATTGGGGAGTTCAGCGAGAGCCTGACCTATTGCATCTCCCGCCGTG
CACAGGGTGTCACGTTGCAAGACCTGCCTGAAACCGAACTGCCCGCTGTTCTGCAGCCGGTCGCGGAGGC
AATGGATGCCATCGCTGCCGCCGATCTTAGCCAGACGAGCGGGTTCGGCCCATTCGGACCGCAAGGAATC
GGTCAATACACTACATGGCGTGATTTCATATGCGCGATTGCTGATCCCCATGTGTATCACTGGCAAACTG
TGATGGACGACACCGTCAGTGCGTCCGTCGCGCAGGCTCTCGATGAGCTGATGCTTTGGGCCGAGGACTG
CCCCGAAGTCCGGCACCTCGTGCACGCGGATTTCGGCTCCAACAATGTCCTGACGGACAATGGCCGCATA
ACAGCGGTCATTGACTGGAGCGAGGCGATGTTCGGGGATTCCCAATACGAGGTCGCCAACATCTTCTTCT
GGAGGCCGTGGTTGGCTTGTATGGAGCAGCAGACGCGCTACTTCGAGCGGAGGCATCCGGAGCTTGCAGG
ATCGCCCCGGCTCCGGGCGTATATGCTCCGCATTGGTCTTGACCAACTCTATCAGAGCTTGGTTGACGGC
AATTTCGATGATGCAGCTTGGGCGCAGGGTCGATGCGACGCAATCGTCCGATCCGGAGCCGGGACTGTCG
GGCGTACACAAATCGCCCGCAGAAGCGCCGCCGTCTGGACCGATGGCTGTGTAGAAGTACTCGCCGATAG
TGGAAACCGACGCCCCAGCACTCGTCCGAGGGCAAAGGAATAAGCTAGTATGTAAGCCTAGTCTTAGATA
ATAAAATCGCTATCCATCGAAGATGGATGTGTGTTGGTTTTTTGTGTGTGTAACGCTAGGCGCGCCTGGT
GTACCGAGAACGATCCTCTCAGTGCGAGTCTCGACGATCCATATCGTTGCTTGGCAGTCAGCCAGTCGGA
ATCCAGCTTGGGACCCAGGAAGTCCAATCGTCAGATATTGTACTCAAGCCTGGTCACGGCAGCGTACCGA
TCTGTTTAAACCTAGATATTGATAGTCTGATCGGTCAACGTATAATCGAGTCCTAGCTTTTGCAAACATC
TATCAAGAGACAGGATCAGCAGGAGGCTTTCGCATGAGTATTCAACATTTCCGTGTCGCCCTTATTCCCT
TTTTTGCGGCATTTTGCCTTCCTGTTTTTGCTCACCCAGAAACGCTGGTGAAAGTAAAAGATGCTGAAGA
TCAGTTGGGTGCGCGAGTGGGTTACATCGAACTGGATCTCAACAGCGGTAAGATCCTTGAGAGTTTTCGC
CCCGAAGAACGCTTTCCAATGATGAGCACTTTTAAAGTTCTGCTATGTGGCGCGGTATTATCCCGTATTG
ACGCCGGGCAAGAGCAACTCGGTCGCCGCATACACTATTCTCAGAATGACTTGGTTGAGTATTCACCAGT
CACAGAAAAGCATCTTACGGATGGCATGACAGTAAGAGAATTATGCAGTGCTGCCATAACCATGAGTGAT
AACACTGCGGCCAACTTACTTCTGACAACGATTGGAGGACCGAAGGAGCTAACCGCTTTTTTGCACAACA
TGGGGGATCATGTAACTCGCCTTGATCGTTGGGAACCGGAGCTGAATGAAGCCATACCAAACGACGAGCG
TGACACCACGATGCCTGTAGCAATGGCAACAACCTTGCGTAAACTATTAACTGGCGAACTACTTACTCTA
GCTTCCCGGCAACAGTTGATAGACTGGATGGAGGCGGATAAAGTTGCAGGACCACTTCTGCGCTCGGCCC
TTCCGGCTGGCTGGTTTATTGCTGATAAATCTGGAGCCGGTGAGCGTGGGTCTCGCGGTATCATTGCAGC
ACTGGGGCCAGATGGTAAGCCCTCCCGTATCGTAGTTATCTACACGACGGGGAGTCAGGCAACTATGGAT
GAACGAAATAGACAGATCGCTGAGATAGGTGCCTCACTGATTAAGCATTGGTAACCGATTCTAGGTGCAT
TGGCGCAGAAAAAAATGCCTGATGCGACGCTGCGCGTCTTATACTCCCACATATGCCAGATTCAGCAACG
GATACGGCTTCCCCAACTTGCCCACTTCCATACGTGTCCTCCTTACCAGAAATTTATCCTTAAGATCGTT
TAAACTCGACTCTGGCTCTATCGAATCTCCGTCGTTTCGAGCTTACGCGAACAGCCGTGGCGCTCATTTG
CTCGTCGGGCATCGAATCTCGTCAGCTATCGTCAGCTTACCTTTTTGGCAGCGATCGCGGCTCCCGACAT
CTTGGACCATTAGCTCCACAGGTATCTTCTTCCCTCTAGTGGTCATAACAGCAGCTTCAGCTACCTCTCA
ATTCAAAAAACCCCTCAAGACCCGTTTAGAGGCCCCAAGGGGTTATGCTATCAATCGTTGCGTTACACAC
ACAAAAAACCAACACACATCCATCTTCGATGGATAGCGATTTTATTATCTAACTGCTGATCGAGTGTAGC
CAGATCTAGTAATCAATTACGGGGTCATTAGTTCATAGCCCATATATGGAGTTCCGCGTTACATAACTTA
CGGTAAATGGCCCGCCTGGCTGACCGCCCAACGACCCCCGCCCATTGACGTCAATAATGACGTATGTTCC
CATAGTAACGCCAATAGGGACTTTCCATTGACGTCAATGGGTGGAGTATTTACGGTAAACTGCCCACTTG
GCAGTACATCAAGTGTATCATATGCCAAGTACGCCCCCTATTGACGTCAATGACGGTAAATGGCCCGCCT
GGCATTATGCCCAGTACATGACCTTATGGGACTTTCCTACTTGGCAGTACATCTACGTATTAGTCATCGC
TATTACCATGCTGATGCGGTTTTGGCAGTACATCAATGGGCGTGGATAGCGGTTTGACTCACGGGGATTT
CCAAGTCTCCACCCCATTGACGTCAATGGGAGTTTGTTTTGGCACCAAAATCAACGGGACTTTCCAAAAT
GTCGTAACAACTCCGCCCCATTGACGCAAATGGGCGGTAGGCGTGTACGGTGGGAGGTCTATATAAGCAG
AGCTGGTTTAGTGAACCGTCAGATCAGATCTTTGTCGATCCTACCATCCACTCGACACACCCGCCAGCGG
CCGC
Features (pLannotate 1.2.2; 19 found; start..end, strand, type, name):
      5..829     +  CDS            AP3A_SARS2: Experimental evidence at protein level: Swiss-Prot protein existence level 1. Plays a role in virus egress via lysosomal trafficking (PubMed:33157038, PubMed:33422265). Forms homotetrameric ion channels (viroporin) localized at endosomes and lysosomes, that may induce deacidification of lysosomes thereby allowing safe virion egress through lysosomal trafficking (By similarity) (PubMed:33157038, PubMed:33422265). Also blocks formation of autolysosomes through binding and sequestering host TMUB1/HOPS on late endosomes. This prevents fusion of autophagosomes with lysosomes, disrupting autophagy a
    964..1085    -  polyA_signal   SV40 poly(A) signal: SV40 polyadenylation signal
   1108..1177    -  CDS            large T antigen (fragment): large T antigen from SV40 (simian virus 40)
   1200..1246    +  terminator     T7 terminator: transcription terminator for bacteriophage T7 RNA polymerase
   1276..1412    +  terminator     rrnG terminator: transcription terminator from the E. coli ribosomal RNA rrnG operon (Albrechtsen et al., 1991)
   1457..1528    +  misc_feature   3' β-globin insulator: insulator downstream of the human β-globin locus (Farrell et al., 2002)
   1754..2342    -  rep_origin     ori: high-copy-number ColE1/pMB1/pBR322/pUC origin of replication
   2514..2578    -  CDS            bla(M) (fragment): β-lactamase lacking the signal sequence; bla(M); allows cytosolic expression of β-lactamase
   2842..4051    +  promoter       UbC promoter: human ubiquitin C promoter
   4061..5082    +  CDS            HygR (fragment): hygromycin B phosphotransferase confers resistance to hygromycin
   5110..5158    +  polyA_signal   poly(A) signal: synthetic polyadenylation signal
   5424..6284    +  CDS            AmpR: β-lactamase; bla; confers resistance to ampicillin, carbenicillin, and related antibiotics
   6297..6433    +  terminator     rrnG terminator: transcription terminator from the E. coli ribosomal RNA rrnG operon (Albrechtsen et al., 1991)
   6578..6649    +  misc_feature   5' β-globin insulator: insulator upstream of the human β-globin locus (Farrell et al., 2002)
   6654..6700    -  terminator     T7 terminator: transcription terminator for bacteriophage T7 RNA polymerase
   6718..6766    -  polyA_signal   poly(A) signal: synthetic polyadenylation signal
   6847..7150    +  enhancer       CMV enhancer: human cytomegalovirus immediate early enhancer
   7223..7240    -  promoter       CMV promoter (fragment): human cytomegalovirus (CMV) immediate early promoter
   7303..7354    +  promoter       CMVd2 promoter: truncated human cytomegalovirus (CMV) immediate early promoter that yields moderately reduced expression relative to the full-length promoter
