[The description below was written by a language model from this plasmid's Addgene catalogue record and pLannotate feature annotations shown in this document.]
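Description:
pGBW-m4133905 is a mammalian expression plasmid of about 7.4 kb that carries the wild-type SARS-CoV-2 ORF3a coding sequence in the pTwist_CMV_Hygro_6 backbone. In bacteria it is maintained through a high-copy ColE1/pUC-type origin and an ampicillin resistance gene (β-lactamase). A separate cassette, in which the human ubiquitin C promoter drives hygromycin B phosphotransferase followed by a synthetic poly(A) signal, allows hygromycin selection of transfected mammalian cells, for example to derive stable lines.

The ORF3a open reading frame sits downstream of the human cytomegalovirus immediate-early enhancer and promoter. The annotation software detects the promoter region as the enhancer plus promoter fragments, including a match to a truncated CMV variant, while the catalogue entry simply lists the promoter as CMV. An SV40 polyadenylation signal lies downstream of the insert. According to the catalogue, the backbone adds a C-terminal S-tag preceded by a TEV protease cleavage site, so the tag can be used for detection or affinity capture and then removed. These tag elements are not annotated individually in the feature table. The expression unit and the rest of the plasmid are separated by β-globin insulator elements, bacterial rrnG and T7 terminators and additional synthetic poly(A) signals, which presumably limit transcriptional read-through between modules.

ORF3a is annotated as a viroporin that forms ion channels at endosomes and lysosomes and is implicated in virus egress and in blocking autophagosome–lysosome fusion. The plasmid is intended for expressing this viral accessory protein in mammalian cells, and the tag would suit localisation, functional or interaction studies.
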