Addgene plasmid #152518: pGBW-m4133905
Purpose: Mammalian expression plasmid for SARS-CoV-2 ORF3a protein
Depositing lab: Ginkgo Bioworks & Benjie Chen. Depositing organization: Ginkgo Bioworks.
Backbone
  Vector backbone: pTwist_CMV_Hygro_6
  Backbone size w/o insert (bp): 6525
  Vector type: Mammalian Expression
  Selectable markers: Hygromycin
Growth in bacteria
  Bacterial resistance: Ampicillin, 100 μg/mL
  Growth temperature: 37°C
  Growth strain: DH5alpha
  Copy number: High Copy
Gene/Insert
  Gene/Insert name: SARS-CoV-2 ORF3a protein
  Species: Severe acute respiratory syndrome coronavirus 2
  Insert size (bp): 821
  Mutation: wt
  Entrez Gene: ORF3a (a.k.a. GU280_gp03)
  Promoter: CMV
  Tag / fusion protein: Cleavable TEV;S-tag (C terminal on backbone)
  Cloning method: Unknown
Resource information
  A portion of this plasmid was derived from a plasmid made by: GinkgoBioworks
Depositor comments: NCBI reference sequence: YP_009724391.1
How to cite: pGBW-m4133905 was a gift from Ginkgo Bioworks & Benjie Chen (Addgene plasmid # 152518 ; http://n2t.net/addgene:152518 ; RRID:Addgene_152518)
